>Addgene plasmid #52222 | pGEX2T-p19Ink4d | addgene partial sequence | sequence record 82181 | pGEX-5 5'-GGGCTGGCAAGCCACGTTTGGTG-3'
GCGTGGATCCATGCTTCTGGAAGAAGTCTGCGTCGGCGACCGGTTGAGTGGCGCAGCGGCCCGTGGCGAC
GTGCAAGAGGTCCGCCGCCTTCTTCACCGGGAGCTGGTGCATCCTGACGCCCTGAACCGCTTTGGCAAGA
CGGCCTTGCAGGTCATGATGTTTGGAAGTCCAGCAGTTGCTTTGGAGCTCCTGAAGCAAGGTGCCAGCCC
CAATGTCCAAGATGCCTCCGGTACTAGTCCTGTGCATGATGCGGCTCGTACCGGGTTCCTGGACACCCTG
AAGGTTCTGGTGGAGCATGGTGCTGATGTCAATGCCCTGGACAGCACTGGGTCGCTCCCCATCCATCTGG
CGATAAGAGAGGGCCATAGCTCCGTGGTCAGCTTCCTAGCTCCTGAATCTGATCTCCACCACAGGGACGC
TTCCGGTCTCACTCCCCTGGAGTTGGCTCGGCAGAGAGGGGCTCAGAACCTCATGGACATTCTGCAGGGG
CACATGATGATCCCAATGTGAGAATTCATCGTGACTGACTGACGATCTGCCTCGCGCGTTTCGGTGATGA
CGGTGAAAACCTCTGACACATGCAGCTCCCGGAGACGGTCACAGCTTGTCTGTAAGCGGATGCCGGGAGC
AGACAAGCCCGTCAGGGCGCGTCAGCGGGTGTTGGCGGGTGTCGGGGCGCAGCCATGACCCAGTCACGTA
GCGATAGCGGAGTGTATAATTCTTGAAGACGAAAGGGCCTCGTGATACGCCTATTTTTATAGGTTAATGT
CATGATAATAATGGTTTCTTAGACGTCAGGTGGCACTTTTCGGGGAAATGTGCGCGGAACCCCTATTTGT
TTATTTTTCTAAATACATTCAAATATGTATCCGCTCA
