[The description below was written by a language model from this plasmid's Addgene catalogue record.]
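Description:
pGEX2T-p19Ink4d is a bacterial expression plasmid built on the commercial pGEX-2T backbone, designed to produce mouse p19Ink4d as a glutathione S-transferase fusion protein in E. coli. The backbone is about 4.9 kb and the complete construct about 5.45 kb. It is selected with ampicillin. The record lists the copy number as unknown and includes no feature table, so the origin of replication and other backbone elements are not itemised.

The insert is an approximately 500 bp fragment of mouse Cdkn2d (Ink4d, p19), which encodes a member of the INK4 family of cyclin-dependent kinase inhibitors that acts on CDK4. It was cloned between the BamHI and EcoRI sites of the vector, both of which remain intact, so the fragment can be excised or exchanged. Expression is driven by the tac promoter, a hybrid trp/lac promoter that is normally induced with IPTG. The GST moiety is supplied by the backbone and sits at the N terminus of the p19Ink4d coding sequence. GST allows the fusion to be captured on glutathione affinity resin, and pGEX-2T vectors conventionally place a thrombin cleavage site between GST and the cloned protein, although the record does not explicitly list this site.

The stated purpose is simply bacterial expression of p19Ink4d. Recombinant GST fusions of this kind are generally used for protein purification, pull-down or binding assays and other in vitro biochemical work. The associated study concerns post-transcriptional regulation of the Ink4 proteins p18Ink4c and p19Ink4d, but the record does not say how this plasmid was used in it.
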