Addgene plasmid #52222: pGEX2T-p19Ink4d
Purpose: bacterial expression of p19Ink4d
Depositing lab: Martine Roussel. Depositing organization: St. Jude Children's Research Hospital. Publication: Differential post-transcriptional regulation of two Ink4 proteins, p18 Ink4c and p19 Ink4d. Forget A, Ayrault O, den Besten W, Kuo ML, Sherr CJ, Roussel MF. Cell Cycle. 2008 Dec;7(23):3737-46. Epub 2008 Dec 13. 10.4161/cc.7.23.7187 PubMed 19029828.
Backbone
  Vector backbone: pGEX-2T
  Backbone manufacturer: GE Healthcare
  Backbone size w/o insert (bp): 4948
  Total vector size (bp): 5451
  Vector type: Bacterial Expression
Growth in bacteria
  Bacterial resistance: Ampicillin, 100 μg/mL
  Growth temperature: 37°C
  Growth strain: DH5alpha
  Copy number: Unknown
Gene/Insert
  Gene/Insert name: Ink4d (alt names: p19; cyclin-dependent kinase inhibitor 2D (p19, inhibits CDK4))
  Species: M. musculus (mouse)
  Insert size (bp): 500
  Entrez Gene: Cdkn2d (a.k.a. INK4d, p19, p19INK4d)
  Promoter: tac
  Tag / fusion protein: GST (N terminal on backbone)
  Cloning method: Restriction Enzyme; 5′ cloning site BamHI (not destroyed); 3′ cloning site EcoRI (not destroyed)
  Sequencing primers: 5′ pGEX5'; 3′ pGEX3'
Terms and licenses: Academic/Nonprofit Terms; Industry Terms: Not Available to Industry
How to cite: pGEX2T-p19Ink4d was a gift from Martine Roussel (Addgene plasmid # 52222 ; http://n2t.net/addgene:52222 ; RRID:Addgene_52222)
